Addgene plasmid #24143: PCMV4-3 HA/IkB-alpha(SS32,36AA)
Depositing lab: Warner Greene. Depositing organization: J. David Gladstone Institutes. Publication: Both amino- and carboxyl-terminal sequences within I kappa B alpha regulate its inducible degradation. Sun S, Elwood J, Greene WC. Mol Cell Biol. 1996 Mar . 16(3):1058-65. PubMed 8622650.
Backbone
  Vector backbone: pCMV4-3xHA
  Backbone manufacturer: Green lab
  Backbone size w/o insert (bp): 4874
  Vector type: Mammalian Expression
Growth in bacteria
  Bacterial resistance: Ampicillin, 100 μg/mL
  Growth temperature: 37°C
  Growth strain: DH5alpha
  Copy number: High Copy
Gene/Insert
  Gene/Insert name: IkB alpha
  Species: H. sapiens (human)
  Mutation: S32A S36A
  Entrez Gene: NFKBIA (a.k.a. EDAID2, IKBA, MAD-3, NFKBI)
  Tag / fusion protein: 3xHA (N terminal on insert)
  Cloning method: Restriction Enzyme; 5′ cloning site HindIII (not destroyed); 3′ cloning site XbaI (not destroyed)
  Sequencing primers: 5′ CMV-F; 3′ hGH-rev
Terms and licenses: Academic/Nonprofit Terms; Industry Terms: Not Available to Industry
How to cite: PCMV4-3 HA/IkB-alpha(SS32,36AA) was a gift from Warner Greene (Addgene plasmid # 24143 ; http://n2t.net/addgene:24143 ; RRID:Addgene_24143)
