[The description below was written by a language model from this plasmid's Addgene catalogue record and pLannotate feature annotations shown in this document.]
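Description:
PCMV4-3 HA/IkB-alpha(SS32,36AA) is a mammalian expression plasmid built on the pCMV4-3xHA backbone and carrying human IκBα (NFKBIA) with serines 32 and 36 both changed to alanine. It is propagated in E. coli as a high-copy plasmid through a ColE1/pUC-type origin and selected with ampicillin via the β-lactamase gene. An f1 phage origin is also present, along with remnants of pUC-derived cloning sequence (lac promoter/operator, T7 promoter, and lacZα and lacI fragments) that play no evident role in the expression cassette. The sequenced record is 5,909 nt, consistent with the stated backbone size plus the insert.

The expression unit consists of the human cytomegalovirus immediate early enhancer and promoter driving an open reading frame in which three tandem HA epitope tags are fused to the N terminus of IκBα, followed by the human growth hormone polyadenylation signal. The insert sits between HindIII and XbaI sites, both retained. Downstream lies an SV40 enhancer/early promoter region and a modified SV40 intron. No mammalian selection marker is annotated, so the plasmid appears suited to transient transfection.

IκBα normally holds NF-κB/Rel dimers in the cytoplasm by masking their nuclear localization signals, and is phosphorylated upon stimulation, which triggers its ubiquitination and degradation. Replacing residues 32 and 36 with non-phosphorylatable alanines is generally understood to block this signal-induced step. The associated study examined how N- and C-terminal sequences govern inducible IκBα degradation. The HA tag allows detection or immunoprecipitation of the mutant protein separately from endogenous IκBα, and constructs of this kind are commonly used as degradation-resistant inhibitors of NF-κB activation.
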