Features (pLannotate 1.2.2; 19 found; start..end, strand, type, name):
      1..380     +  enhancer       CMV enhancer: human cytomegalovirus immediate early enhancer
    382..581     +  promoter       CMV promoter: human cytomegalovirus (CMV) immediate early promoter
    682..771     +  CDS            3xHA: three tandem HA epitope tags
    793..1743    +  CDS            NFKBIA: IKBA_HUMAN - Also known as IKBA, MAD3, NFKBI. Experimental evidence at protein level: Swiss-Prot protein existence level 1. Inhibits the activity of dimeric NF-kappa-B/REL complexes by trapping REL dimers in the cytoplasm through masking of their nuclear localization signals. On cellular stimulation by immune and proinflammatory responses, becomes phosphorylated promoting ubiquitination and degradation, enabling the dimeric RELA to translocate to the nucleus and activate transcription. From Homo sapiens (Human).
   1760..2382    +  polyA_signal   hGH poly(A) signal: human growth hormone polyadenylation signal
   2411..2740    +  promoter       SV40 promoter: SV40 enhancer and early promoter
   2779..2875    +  intron         SV40 intron: modified SV40 intron with splice donor and acceptor sites
   2912..2928    -  misc_feature   MCS (fragment): pUC18/19 multiple cloning site
   2935..2951    -  misc_feature   MCS (fragment): pUC18/19 multiple cloning site
   2952..2970    -  promoter       T7 promoter: promoter for bacteriophage T7 RNA polymerase
   3008..3024    -  protein_bind   lac operator: The lac repressor binds to the lac operator to inhibit transcription in E. coli. This inhibition can be relieved by adding lactose or isopropyl-β-D-thiogalactopyranoside (IPTG). lac repressor encoded by lacI
   3032..3062    -  promoter       lac promoter: promoter for the E. coli lac operon
   3077..3098    -  protein_bind   CAP binding site: CAP binding activates transcription in the presence of cAMP. E. coli catabolite activator protein
   3111..3203    -  CDS            lacI (fragment): lac repressor; lacI; The lac repressor binds to the lac operator to inhibit transcription in E. coli. This inhibition can be relieved by adding lactose or isopropyl-β-D-thiogalactopyranoside (IPTG).
   3386..3974    -  rep_origin     ori: high-copy-number ColE1/pMB1/pBR322/pUC origin of replication
   4145..5005    -  CDS            AmpR: β-lactamase; bla; confers resistance to ampicillin, carbenicillin, and related antibiotics
   5006..5110    -  promoter       AmpR promoter: bla
   5137..5565    +  rep_origin     f1 ori (sequence partly withheld): f1 bacteriophage origin of replication; arrow indicates direction of (+) strand synthesis
   5596..5750    -  CDS            lacZα (fragment): LacZα fragment of β-galactosidase; lacZ fragment
>Addgene plasmid #24143 | PCMV4-3 HA/IkB-alpha(SS32,36AA) | addgene full sequence | sequence record 335109 | Addgene NGS Result
GACATTGATTATTGACTAGTTATTAATAGTAATCAATTACGGGGTCATTAGTTCATAGCCCATATATGGA
GTTCCGCGTTACATAACTTACGGTAAATGGCCCGCCTGGCTGACCGCCCAACGACCCCCGCCCATTGACG
TCAATAATGACGTATGTTCCCATAGTAACGCCAATAGGGACTTTCCATTGACGTCAATGGGTGGAGTATT
TACGGTAAACTGCCCACTTGGCAGTACATCAAGTGTATCATATGCCAAGTCCGCCCCCTATTGACGTCAA
TGACGGTAAATGGCCCGCCTGGCATTATGCCCAGTACATGACCTTACGGGACTTTCCTACTTGGCAGTAC
ATCTACGTATTAGTCATCGCTATTACCATGGTGATGCGGTTTTGGCAGTACACCAATGGGCGTGGATAGC
GGTTTGACTCACGGGGATTTCCAAGTCTCCACCCCATTGACGTCAATGGGAGTTTGTTTTGGCACCAAAA
TCAACGGGACTTTCCAAAATGTCGTAATAACCCCGCCCCGTTGACGCAAATGGGCGGTAGGCGTGTACGG
TGGGAGGTCTATATAAGCAGAGCTCGTTTAGTGAACCGTCAGAATTGTTTTTATTTTTAATTTTCTTTCA
AATACTTCCATCGAATTCAGATCTGGTACCACGCGTACCATGGATATCTTTTACCCATACGATGTTCCTG
ACTATGCGGGCTATCCCTATGACGTCCCGGACTATGCAGGATCCTATCCATATGACGTTCCAGATTACGC
TGCTCAGATCGATAAGCTTACCATGTTCCAGGCGGCCGAGCGCCCCCAGGAGTGGGCCATGGAGGGCCCC
CGCGACGGGCTGAAGAAGGAGCGGCTACTGGACGACCGCCACGACGCCGGCCTGGACGCAATGAAAGACG
AGGAGTACGAGCAGATGGTCAAGGAGCTGCAGGAGATCCGCCTCGAGCCGCAGGAGGTGCCGCGCGGCTC
GGAGCCCTGGAAGCAGCAGCTCACCGAGGACGGGGACTCGTTCCTGCACTTGGCCATCATCCATGAAGAA
AAGGCACTGACCATGGAAGTGATCCGCCAGGTGAAGGGAGACCTGGCCTTCCTCAACTTCCAGAACAACC
TGCAGCAGACTCCACTCCACTTGGCTGTGATCACCAACCAGCCAGAAATTGCTGAGGCACTTCTGGGAGC
TGGCTGTGATCCTGAGCTCCGAGACTTTCGAGGAAATACCCCCCTACACCTTGCCTGTGAGCAGGGCTGC
CTGGCCAGCGTGGGAGTCCTGACTCAGTCCTGCACCACCCCGCACCTCCACTCCATCCTGAAGGCTACCA
ACTACAATGGCCACACGTGTCTACACTTAGCCTCTATCCATGGCTACCTGGGCATCGTGGAGCTTTTGGT
GTCCTTGGGTGCTGATGTCAATGCTCAGGAGCCCTGTAATGGCCGGACTGCCCTTCACCTCGCAGTGGAC
CTGCAAAATCCTGACCTGGTGTCACTCCTGTTGAAGTGTGGGGCTGATGTCAACAGAGTTACCTACCAGG
GCTATTCTCCCTACCAGCTCACCTGGGGCCGCCCAAGCACCCGGATACAGCAGCAGCTGGGCCAGCTGAC
ACTAGAAAACCTTCAGATGCTGCCAGAGAGTGAGGATGAGGAGAGCTATGACACAGAGTCAGAGTTCACG
GAGTTCACAGAGGACGAGCTGCCCTATGATGACTGTGTGTTTGGAGGCCAGCGTCTGACGTTATGATCTA
GAGGATCCCGGGTGGCATCCCTGTGACCCCTCCCCAGTGCCTCTCCTGGCCCTGGAAGTTGCCACTCCAG
TGCCCACCAGCCTTGTCCTAATAAAATTAAGTTGCATCATTTTGTCTGACTAGGTGTCCTTCTATAATAT
TATGGGGTGGAGGGGGGTGGTATGGAGCAAGGGGCAAGTTGGGAAGACAACCTGTAGGGCCTGCGGGGTC
TATTGGGAACCAAGCTGGAGTGCAGTGGCACAATCTTGGCTCACTGCAATCTCCGCCTCCTGGGTTCAAG
CGATTCTCCTGCCTCAGCCTCCCGAGTTGTTGGGATTCCAGGCATGCATGACCAGGCTCAGCTAATTTTT
GTTTTTTTGGTAGAGACGGGGTTTCACCATATTGGCCAGGCTGGTCTCCAACTCCTAATCTCAGGTGATC
TACCCACCTTGGCCTCCCAAATTGCTGGGATTACAGGCGTGAACCACTGCTCCCTTCCCTGTCCTTCTGA
TTTTAAAATAACTATACCAGCAGGAGGACGTCCAGACACAGCATAGGCTACCTGGCCATGCCCAACCGGT
GGGACATTTGAGTTGCTTGCTTGGCACTGTCCTCTCATGCGTTGGGTCCACTCAGTAGATGCCTGTTGAA
TTGGGTACGCGGCCAGCTTGGCTGTGGAATGTGTGTCAGTTAGGGTGTGGAAAGTCCCCAGGCTCCCCAG
CAGGCAGAAGTATGCAAAGCATGCATCTCAATTAGTCAGCAACCAGGTGTGGAAAGTCCCCAGGCTCCCC
AGCAGGCAGAAGTATGCAAAGCATGCATCTCAATTAGTCAGCAACCATAGTCCCGCCCCTAACTCCGCCC
ATCCCGCCCCTAACTCCGCCCAGTTCCGCCCATTCTCCGCCCCATGGCTGACTAATTTTTTTTATTTATG
CAGAGGCCGAGGCCGCCTCGGCCTCTGAGCTATTCCAGAAGTAGTGAGGAGGCTTTTTTGGAGGCCTAGG
CTTTTGCAAAAAGCTCCTCGAGGAACTGAAAAACCAGAAAGTTAACTGGTAAGTTTAGTCTTTTTGTCTT
TTATTTCAGGTCCCGGATCCGGTGGTGGTGCAAATCAAAGAACTGCTCCTCAGTGGATGTTGCCTTTACT
TCTAGGCCTGTACGGAAGTGTTACTTCTGCTCTAAAAGCTGCTGCAGGTCGACTCTAGGGCCGCGTACCG
AGCTCGAATTCCCTATAGTGAGTCGTATTAAATTCGTAATCATGTCATAGCTGTTTCCTGTGTGAAATTG
TTATCCGCTCACAATTCCACACAACATACGAGCCGGAAGCATAAAGTGTAAAGCCTGGGGTGCCTAATGA
GTGAGCTAACTCACATTAATTGCGTTGCGCTCACTGCCCGCTTTCCAGTCGGGAAACCTGTCGTGCCAGC
TGCATTAATGAATCGGCCAACGCGCGGGGAGAGGCGGTTTGCGTATTGGGCGCTCTTCCGCTTCCTCGCT
CACTGACTCGCTGCGCTCGGTCGTTCGGCTGCGGCGAGCGGTATCAGCTCACTCAAAGGCGGTAATACGG
TTATCCACAGAATCAGGGGATAACGCAGGAAAGAACATGTGAGCAAAAGGCCAGCAAAAGGCCAGGAACC
GTAAAAAGGCCGCGTTGCTGGCGTTTTTCCATAGGCTCCGCCCCCCTGACGAGCATCACAAAAATCGACG
CTCAAGTCAGAGGTGGCGAAACCCGACAGGACTATAAAGATACCAGGCGTTTCCCCCTGGAAGCTCCCTC
GTGCGCTCTCCTGTTCCGACCCTGCCGCTTACCGGATACCTGTCCGCCTTTCTCCCTTCGGGAAGCGTGG
CGCTTTCTCATAGCTCACGCTGTAGGTATCTCAGTTCGGTGTAGGTCGTTCGCTCCAAGCTGGGCTGTGT
GCACGAACCCCCCGTTCAGCCCGACCGCTGCGCCTTATCCGGTAACTATCGTCTTGAGTCCAACCCGGTA
AGACACGACTTATCGCCACTGGCAGCAGCCACTGGTAACAGGATTAGCAGAGCGAGGTATGTAGGCGGTG
CTACAGAGTTCTTGAAGTGGTGGCCTAACTACGGCTACACTAGAAGAACAGTATTTGGTATCTGCGCTCT
GCTGAAGCCAGTTACCTTCGGAAAAAGAGTTGGTAGCTCTTGATCCGGCAAACAAACCACCGCTGGTAGC
GGTGGTTTTTTTGTTTGCAAGCAGCAGATTACGCGCAGAAAAAAAGGATCTCAAGAAGATCCTTTGATCT
TTTCTACGGGGTCTGACGCTCAGTGGAACGAAAACTCACGTTAAGGGATTTTGGTCATGAGATTATCAAA
AAGGATCTTCACCTAGATCCTTTTAAATTAAAAATGAAGTTTTAAATCAATCTAAAGTATATATGAGTAA
ACTTGGTCTGACAGTTACCAATGCTTAATCAGTGAGGCACCTATCTCAGCGATCTGTCTATTTCGTTCAT
CCATAGTTGCCTGACTCCCCGTCGTGTAGATAACTACGATACGGGAGGGCTTACCATCTGGCCCCAGTGC
TGCAATGATACCGCGAGACCCACGCTCACCGGCTCCAGATTTATCAGCAATAAACCAGCCAGCCGGAAGG
GCCGAGCGCAGAAGTGGTCCTGCAACTTTATCCGCCTCCATCCAGTCTATTAATTGTTGCCGGGAAGCTA
GAGTAAGTAGTTCGCCAGTTAATAGTTTGCGCAACGTTGTTGCCATTGCTACAGGCATCGTGGTGTCACG
CTCGTCGTTTGGTATGGCTTCATTCAGCTCCGGTTCCCAACGATCAAGGCGAGTTACATGATCCCCCATG
TTGTGCAAAAAAGCGGTTAGCTCCTTCGGTCCTCCGATCGTTGTCAGAAGTAAGTTGGCCGCAGTGTTAT
CACTCATGGTTATGGCAGCACTGCATAATTCTCTTACTGTCATGCCATCCGTAAGATGCTTTTCTGTGAC
TGGTGAGTACTCAACCAAGTCATTCTGAGAATAGTGTATGCGGCGACCGAGTTGCTCTTGCCCGGCGTCA
ATACGGGATAATACCGCGCCACATAGCAGAACTTTAAAAGTGCTCATCATTGGAAAACGTTCTTCGGGGC
GAAAACTCTCAAGGATCTTACCGCTGTTGAGATCCAGTTCGATGTAACCCACTCGTGCACCCAACTGATC
TTCAGCATCTTTTACTTTCACCAGCGTTTCTGGGTGAGCAAAAACAGGAAGGCAAAATGCCGCAAAAAAG
GGAATAAGGGCGACACGGAAATGTTGAATACTCATACTCTTCCTTTTTCAATATTATTGAAGCATTTATC
AGGGTTATTGTCTCATGAGCGGATACATATTTGAATGTATTTAGAAAAATAAACAAATAGGGGTTCCGCG
CACATTTCCCCGAAAAGTGCCACCTG
[124 nt withheld, positions 5137-5260]
C
[91 nt withheld, positions 5262-5352]
A
[49 nt withheld, positions 5354-5402]
CCTTTGACGTTGGAGTCCACGTTCTTT
[37 nt withheld, positions 5430-5466]
ACCCTATCTCGGTCTATTCTTTTGATTTATAAGGGATTTTGCCGATTTCGGCCTATTGGTTAAAAAATGA
GCTGATTTAACAAAAATTTAACGCGAATTTTAACAAAATATTAACGCTTACAATTTCCATTCGCCATTCA
GGCTGCGCAACTGTTGGGAAGGGCGATCGGTGCGGGCCTCTTCGCTATTACGCCAGCTGGCGAAAGGGGG
ATGTGCTGCAAGGCGATTAAGTTGGGTAACGCCAGGGTTTTCCCAGTCACGACGTTGTAAAACGACGGCC
AGTGCCAAGCTGATCTATACATTGAATCAATATTGGCAATTAGCCATATTAGTCATTGGTTATATAGCAT
AAATCAATATTGGCTATTGGCCATTGCATACGTTGTATCTATATCATAATATGTACATTTATATTGGCTC
ATGTCCAATATGACCGCCATGTT
