>Addgene plasmid #24143 | PCMV4-3 HA/IkB-alpha(SS32,36AA) | addgene partial sequence | sequence record 29906 | 24143 with CMV-F
AGAATTGTTTTTATTTTTAATTTTCTTTCAAATACTTCCATCGAATTCAGATCTGGTACCACGCGTACCA
TGGATATCTTTTACCCATACGATGTTCCTGACTATGCGGGCTATCCCTATGACGTCCCGGACTATGCAGG
ATCCTATCCATATGACGTTCCAGATTACGCTGCTCAGATCGATAAGCTTACCATGTTCCAGGCGGCCGAG
CGCCCCCAGGAGTGGGCCATGGAGGGCCCCCGCGACGGGCTGAAGAAGGAGCGGCTACTGGACGACCGCC
ACGACGCCGGCCTGGACGCAATGAAAGACGAGGAGTACGAGCAGATGGTCAAGGAGCTGCAGGAGATCCG
CCTCGAGCCGCAGGAGGTGCCGCGCGGCTCGGAGCCCTGGAAGCAGCAGCTCACCGAGGACGGGGACTCG
TTCCTGCACTTGGCCATCATCCATGAAGAAAAGGCACTGACCATGGAAGTGATCCGCCAGGTGAAGGGAG
ACCTGGCCTTCCTCAACTTCCAGAACAACCTGCAGCAGACTCCACTCCACTTGGCTGTGATCACCAACCA
GCCAGAAATTGCTGAGGCACTTCTGGGAGCTGGCTGTGATCCTGAGCTCCGAGACTTTCGAGGAAATACC
CCCCTACACCTTGCCTGTGAGCA
